Addgene plasmid #49458: pMC6-TEFkFLP(LYS2)
Purpose: overespression of Flp step-arrest mutant in yeast, LYS2 selection
Depositing lab: Marc Gartenberg. Depositing organization: Rutgers, The State University of New Jersey.
Backbone
  Vector backbone: pRS317
  Backbone manufacturer: ATCC
  Vector type: Yeast Expression
  Selectable markers: LYS2
Growth in bacteria
  Bacterial resistance: Ampicillin, 100 μg/mL
  Growth temperature: 37°C
  Growth strain: DH5alpha
  Copy number: Unknown
Gene/Insert
  Gene/Insert name: Flp(H305L) (alt name: Flp recombinase)
  Species: S. cerevisiae (budding yeast)
  Mutation: H305L, ‘step-arrest’ mutant,
  Entrez Gene: flp
  Promoter: TEF1
  Cloning method: Unknown
  Sequencing primers: 5′ M13-F20; 3′ M13R
Terms and licenses: Academic/Nonprofit Terms; Industry Terms: Not Available to Industry
How to cite: pMC6-TEFkFLP(LYS2) was a gift from Marc Gartenberg (Addgene plasmid # 49458 ; http://n2t.net/addgene:49458 ; RRID:Addgene_49458)
