[The description below was written by a language model from this plasmid's Addgene catalogue record and pLannotate feature annotations shown in this document.]
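Description:
pMC6-TEFkFLP(LYS2) is a yeast expression shuttle plasmid built on the pRS317 backbone for overexpressing a mutant form of the Flp site-specific recombinase in Saccharomyces cerevisiae. In yeast it is maintained as a centromeric plasmid through a CEN6/ARS element. It is selected by complementation of lysine auxotrophy, using the LYS2 gene (alpha-aminoadipate reductase) under its own promoter. This large marker accounts for much of the roughly 10.4 kb size. In E. coli the plasmid replicates from a high-copy ColE1/pUC-type origin and is selected with ampicillin via the β-lactamase gene. An f1 origin, remnants of the lacZα/lac promoter region and flanking SP6 and T3 phage promoters come from the pBluescript-derived cloning region. Short annotated fragments of rop, bom, lacI and RAD16 appear to be backbone or LYS2-flanking remnants rather than functional elements.

The payload is a FLP coding sequence placed directly downstream of a TEF promoter. The catalogue entry lists this promoter as TEF1, whereas the feature annotation matches it to the Ashbya gossypii TEF promoter, a strong constitutive element. A short 2μ-derived fragment follows the coding sequence and probably reflects native sequence downstream of FLP rather than a working origin. According to the record, the recombinase carries the H305L substitution, described as a "step-arrest" mutant. Such a mutant is generally understood to stall partway through the recombination reaction at FRT target sites rather than completing strand exchange. The feature table does not itself mark the mutation. The stated purpose is overexpression of this arrested Flp variant in yeast under LYS2 selection. The record does not describe specific downstream applications.
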