Features (pLannotate 1.2.2; 22 found; start..end, strand, type, name):
     40..543     +  misc_feature   CEN/ARS: S. cerevisiae CEN6 centromere fused to an autonomously replicating sequence
    626..661     +  CDS            rop (fragment): Rop protein, which maintains plasmids at low copy number; rop
    763..813     +  misc_feature   bom (fragment): basis of mobility region from pBR322
    815..1063    +  CDS            RAD16 (fragment): RAD16_YEAST - Experimental evidence at protein level: Swiss-Prot protein existence level 1. Component of the global genome repair (GGR) complex which promotes global genome nucleotide excision repair (GG-NER) which removes DNA damage from nontranscribing DNA. Involved in differential repair of DNA after UV damage. Will repair preferentially the MAT-alpha locus compared with the HML-alpha locus. From Saccharomyces cerevisiae (strain ATCC 204508 / S288c) (Baker's yeast).
   1194..5372    -  CDS            LYS2: alpha-aminoadipate reductase, required for lysine biosynthesis; S. cerevisiae LYS2; yeast auxotrophic marker
   5373..5612    -  promoter       LYS2 promoter: S. cerevisiae LYS2
   5613..5665    +  misc_feature   bom (fragment): basis of mobility region from pBR322
   5666..6121    -  rep_origin     f1 ori (sequence partly withheld): f1 bacteriophage origin of replication; arrow indicates direction of (+) strand synthesis
   6129..6284    -  CDS            lacZα (fragment): LacZα fragment of β-galactosidase; lacZ fragment
   6293..6311    +  promoter       SP6 promoter: promoter for bacteriophage SP6 RNA polymerase
   6424..6767    +  promoter       TEF promoter: Ashbya gossypii TEF promoter
   6768..8039    +  CDS            FLP: site-specific recombinase FLP is a site-specific recombinase from Saccharomyces cerevisiae. Recombination occurs at FRT sequences.
   8042..8223    +  rep_origin     2μ ori (fragment): yeast 2μ plasmid origin of replication
   8220..8254    -  misc_feature   MCS (fragment): pBluescript multiple cloning site
   8267..8285    -  promoter       T3 promoter: promoter for bacteriophage T3 RNA polymerase
   8330..8346    -  protein_bind   lac operator: The lac repressor binds to the lac operator to inhibit transcription in E. coli. This inhibition can be relieved by adding lactose or isopropyl-β-D-thiogalactopyranoside (IPTG). lac repressor encoded by lacI
   8354..8384    -  promoter       lac promoter: promoter for the E. coli lac operon
   8399..8420    -  protein_bind   CAP binding site: CAP binding activates transcription in the presence of cAMP. E. coli catabolite activator protein
   8433..8525    -  CDS            lacI (fragment): lac repressor; lacI; The lac repressor binds to the lac operator to inhibit transcription in E. coli. This inhibition can be relieved by adding lactose or isopropyl-β-D-thiogalactopyranoside (IPTG).
   8708..9296    -  rep_origin     ori: high-copy-number ColE1/pMB1/pBR322/pUC origin of replication
   9467..10327   -  CDS            AmpR: β-lactamase; bla; confers resistance to ampicillin, carbenicillin, and related antibiotics
  10328..10432   -  promoter       AmpR promoter: bla
>Addgene plasmid #49458 | pMC6-TEFkFLP(LYS2) | depositor full sequence | sequence record 73670 | pMC6-TEFkFLP(LYS2) sequence 10432 bps
CACATTTCCCCGAAAAGTGCCACCTGGTCGGTCCTTTTCATCACGTGCTATAAAAATAATTATAATTTAA
ATTTTTTAATATAAATATATAAATTAAAAATAGAAAGTAAAAAAAGAAATTAAAGAAAAAATAGTTTTTG
TTTTCCGAAGATGTAAAAGACTCTAGGGGGATCGCCAACAAATACTACCTTTTATCTTGCTCTTCCTGCT
CTCAGGTATTAATGCCGAATTGTTTCATCTTGTCTGTGTAGAAGACCACACACGAAAATCCTGTGATTTT
ACATTTTACTTATCGTTAATCGAATGTATATCTATTTAATCTGCTTTTCTTGTCTAATAAATATATATGT
AAAGTACGCTTTTTGTTGAAATTTTTTAAACCTTTGTTTATTTTTTTTTCTTCATTCCGTAACTCTTCTA
CCTTCTTTATTTACTTTCTAAAATCCAAATACAAAACATAAAAATAAATAAACACAGAGTAAATTCCCAA
ATTATTCCATCATTAAAAGATACGAGGCGCGTGTAAGTTACAGGCAAGCGATCCGTCGATCCGTCGACCT
GCTAAGAAACCATTATTATCATGACATTAACCTATAAAAATAGGCGTATCACGAGGCCCTTTCGTCTCGC
GCGTTTCGGTGATGACGGTGAAAACCTCTGACACATGCAGCTCCCGGAGACGGTCACAGCTTGTCTGTAA
GCGGATGCCGGGAGCAGACAAGCCCGTCAGGGCGCGTCAGCGGGTGTTGGCGGGTGTCGGGGCTGGCTTA
ACTATGCGGCATCAGAGCAGATTGTACTGAGAGTGCACCATATAGCTTCGCAAGTATTCATTTTAGACCC
ATGGTGGAACCCTAGTGTTGAATGGCAAAGTGGTGATAGAGTTCATAGAATTGGTCAGTATCGACCTGTG
AAGATCACAAGGTTTTGCATTGAGGATAGTATAGAAGCAAGAATCATTGAATTACAGGAAAAAAAGGCAA
ATATGATTCATGCTACAATAAACCAAGATGAAGCTGCCATTAGCAGACTAACGCCAGCTGATTTACAGTT
CTTATTCAATAACTAATATTTTATTCTCTTATTATATATTATTCTCGGAGTTTTTAAGTGACATCACCCG
AAAAGAAGCTAAGTCTTTCTCCTAATTCATATTTAATTATTGTACATGGACATATCATACGTAATGCTCA
ACCTTAAGCTGCTGCGGAGCTTCCACGAGCACCAGCACCTGAAGCAACTAGACTTATTTGCGCTTGAGTT
AGTTCTATACTTGGCAGTGGAAGTTTGTCATTATGAGTTGGTGGAGGTAAAAATCCAACCTTGTTTAAAA
ATGCAATATATATACCAACCTCTTCTGGAGTAACACCTATTCCATTAGACCAATCAACACCTGTCCATGC
GGTGTCTTTCTTTAAAGATGCCACGGCGTTCCTATCGTCTAGTTCCGGAGCTTTGGTACTTTCAGGTAAG
TTGTCTAAGACCATGTGTAGCAAAGGATACAACGCATTTTCTTCATTCCTGTCAATAACAGACGCCTCCA
ATGATTTCTTCCATTTAGAATAGCTTTCGATTTCGACATCGTAACCATAATCGTGTAAAGTATACAAGTA
GTCTTTGAATAATATTCTTGGGTGACCCGTTACTTGAGCAACGGCCAATTCATTTTCTTTGGGAGGATTC
AAAGACGTAGCAACAACAACACGAGCAACATGATCTACTGGAACCATATTCACGGAATTTTCGATATCTG
GAATCTTACCTAATTGGACTGAACCTTTCAAAAATCTCAATAAGAAATCATCTGTGTTTGAAGAACCATT
GGCAGAGGCACCTGTTACGTAACCTGGTCTGACAATACACCCACGTAGGCCCCTTTCACCTGCACGTCTA
ATGATGTACTCAGCAGCCCATTTGGACTGACCATATCCACCAGTGAGCCCGCTTGCAGAGTTCATTAAAT
CGTCTGATTCTAAAATGCCTGGCTTCCCTTCGCTAACAAGTTTATCTGACAAATTAAAGTAGTATTCAGT
GTCAAGAGTAGAAGTGGAGGAAACAAAGTCAAAGAACTTTGGCTTGCCGACGGCGGCTAAGCTCATAACA
TTGATAGTTGAAATAACATTTGGATCCCTCAATTTGGCATATGGATAAACCCAGTGAACTAACGCACCAT
TATGGATAATTATATCAACTGTGTTTGCCAAATCCATCCACTTCTCATCTGAAAGACCAAATTGGCTTTT
AGATAAATCGCCTAATACAACTTTAATATTTGAGGCAAATTTTTCGTTCCAAGTACCATAGGTGATACCT
GCCTTTTGTAATCTTGCAAATGCAGCTTCTTCATCCTTGGCCCTGACGTGGGCAAACACTTTGAAACTGT
AGTTCTTTGGAGAACGTCCTAACAAATCTGCAAGGATGTAGGAGCCCAGAAATCCTGTGACACCGGTAAC
AAACACATTAATTGTTGTTTTTCCTTCGGCACTATTAGGTTCAACAAAATATTCTCGAGAGGGGTACGAA
CTTGGTAGCGTCTCAACCAATTTCTTGGCGTCTTCCGCATAATTTGCAGTGACATTTTCGACGACCTCAC
CTTGAGATGATCCACCCGATGATTTAATTCTGTCAATTTCCGCGGCAAAGGCCTTTATCGTTGGATACTT
GAAAATTGTGCCCAATGGTAAATCAACTTGCAGCTTTTTCTTTAAGGTAAAAATCATTTTGGTAGCCAAG
ATAGAATGACCACCTAAATCGAAAAACGAATCATCTGGTGATACAGATGCTGGCTTGGTAGGTAATATAC
TTAACCATAAGTCTCTAACCTCGCGCTCAACATTGGTAAACTGAGAGTCGTCAGTTTCAGAAACTGTATT
TTCAGCTACCAAATTTAATTGCTTGGGAGTTGGGAATTGAAGTTTAGGCTTATCAACTTTACCATTTGGA
TTCAATGGTAGTTTATCCATAACCACAATCAAGGAAGGCATAGCATAGCTAGCCAATCTTTTCTTTAAGA
AAGTCCTGATGTCCTTGGATAAAAGATGGTAACCGATTAAGCCCTTAACTATAGGGTCAGTTTCAACCTC
CTTTGGAACATCACTTTGGAACTTAGACAAGTCATCTGGCTTGTCAAATCTTGGGACCATAAATGTGATC
AATGTTGGCTCATTGTCGGCATTTTTGCGAACTAAAGTAATGTTTTCTCTTACCAATGGATGTTGGGAAA
TGTGCGTATCTATTTCTCCTAATTCGATTCTGAACCCACGAATTTTAACTTGATCATCAGCCCTACCGCA
ACATTCACAGTCACCGTTTGGTAGATAACGACCTAAATCACCCGTTCTGTACAATCTATCTCTTGGACCT
AACCAGAATTGTCTCCAAGGTTCACCATTATCCTTATCCAAATAATTCCAGTGATCTTTTTCAACAAACC
AGTTGTTCACAAATTTTTCTTTATTCAATTCTGGTAATCCTCTATAACCTTCGGCCAAACCACCTGCACG
AACATAAATCTCACCTATTTCGCCAATACCACATATTTGAGTACGATCGTTCCTGTTAACAACTAGTAGC
TGAACGTTCAACATACCTTTACCAGCAGGCATGACATCTTTCAATTTTTTCAAAAAGTTTGGATCGTCAT
TTTTTGATTTAACTTCGAAATAAGAAACTGCACGCTGTGTTTCAGTGGTACCGTACATATTAACAATACG
GCAATTTTCTGCCAAGGTTTGTAACCTCAGACAATCACGTTTTGTTAAAATGTCACCCACAAAGAACGCA
TGATGTAACTTAGGGAATGGTGTAGTAGCTTGGGCAGTAAGTAATTGACCCATGGCAGGTGTTAAATGGG
TAACTGTGCAACCATACTTACTCATCCATTCCGCTAAACGGCCCGGTGTACCAATATCATCTTGAGTAGG
GACATACAATTGGGCACCTAAAAATAATGGTGTAAACATATCTCTTTGAATTGGATCATGTGCAATACCG
CTCAGCATTGTGAATTTATCATTTTCTGTTAAGTTGAACCTTTTGGACATCCAATTGAAATAATAAGCCA
AGGAAAAATGTCTACCAAGAACACCCTTAGGAATACCTTCGGAACCAGATGTGAAAGATAGGGTTGGGTT
GGAATCTGGTCCAACTACAACACCTGTTCTGGTGTCTTTGTAGTGATCATATGGAGCCAAAACATCCTCG
CCATTGTCCAATTTGCCACCTTCAATGGTACCATTTTCTTGAATAGCGATGGAATTGATTCTTGAAACAA
TCTCCAATTCATCATTGATGTAATCTTCTACTAGTTGATCCAATTGTCCAGCAGCTCTAATAACAATCAA
CCCACGTGGTTTAGCAACACCTAAGTAAATGGTTTGTCTGGCTGGGGGATATGCAGGGTCGATAACTGAA
AAGGTTGCGCCGGCTTTCAAGACACCCATCACACATACCATCAAATCCACACCCCTAGAAGAATAGATCA
TCACTACATCACCTCTTTTGATACCTGTTTTAATCAAATAATGGGCAACTATGTTAGAAGTGCGGTTGAT
GTCGCGATAAGTGAAAGAACGGGACTTGTCGGAATTTAGTGTTGGAGTCTCCACAACACAGGTTCTCTCT
GGGAAGGCTTCAGCATTGTCCTGGAAAATGTCGTGAATACACCCCACGAAATCGCACCAGCCCAAGTTCT
TAGTTGGATCAGGTAAACTATCCTTGGATGATGCGGTGATCAGAGAGATTTTAGTTATGCAATTGGATGG
ATCGCTTAGCGCAGCAGTCAAATATTGAGTAAATTGGTCCGCAACAATGGTTACTCTTTCATTCGAATAC
AGTAAGCTGTTATAAATTAAGTTCAAAACATGCGCATTATTACTGGTATCCAAATTCAAAGCAAAGTCCA
CTAAATGATGCTTGAACTCGTCTAATTTGAAATCTTGGTTTTCCAAAAAGGCCAAACGGAACAACTGAGG
GGTCCTTTCCAGATCTTGGCAACTTTGAATTTTTTCAGCTAGCTCGTCAAAGGAAAAATTGGCCTCAATA
GAATTGAGCTTGTTCAACTCATTGTTAATTGTAGAATACAGCTCATTAAATGACCACGTTGGTTGAATAT
TGAATCTTAAGATTTTGTTATTCGCAATATAAAGAACAATATCATCGTCACCGGTTACTCTATATATCAA
TGCAGCCCATACACTCAAAGCGACAGCGTATTTGTTAGAAAAACTATCATGAGGCACATCGAGCTGAGGT
AGCTGTAACGAATATGTAGCTTGTTTCGTATAAGGTTCTTGTTGTGGGCGTAAAAAGTCATGTGGTAACA
CTGAAAGAGTTGGATTATCCAACTTCTCTATCCAGACCTTTTCGTTAGTCATTAGTGAGTAACTCTGTGA
TATCTCTCTATAATTAGCAGTTTTTCACTGAAATTCCAGGAAAGGTAATAAACTCAGATTTTTTTTTATA
CTATTGGCTGCTTGTTACTTATATATCTTGAACTTCTCCCAGCGGGTCTTCAAATACATTTGGGCGATGT
TCATGTTCATTAGGCAGGTATTTCGACATTGAGTCACACGCGAAAAACCGCCGGAATTTTTTATGTAATT
GCAAGTGGAATTATATGCGGTGTGAAATACCGCACAGATGCGTAAGGAGAAAATACCGCATCAGGAAATT
GTAAACGTTAATATTTTGTTAAAATTCGCGTTAAATTTTTGTTAAATCAGCTCATTTTTTAACCAATAGG
CCGAAATCGGCAAAATCCCTTATAAATCAAAAGAATAGACCGAGATAGGGT
[37 nt withheld, positions 5792-5828]
AAAGAACGTGGACTCCAACGTCAAAGG
[49 nt withheld, positions 5856-5904]
T
[91 nt withheld, positions 5906-5996]
G
[124 nt withheld, positions 5998-6121]
CGCGCCATTCGCCATTCAGGCTGCGCAACTGTTGGGAAGGGCGATCGGTGCGGGCCTCTTCGCTATTACG
CCAGCTGGCGAAGGGGGGATGTGCTGCAAGGCGATTAAGTTGGGTAACGCCAGGGTTTTCCCAGTCACGA
CGTTGTAAAACGACGGCCAGTGACACATACGATTTAGGTGACACTATAGAACGCGGCCGCCAGCTGAAGC
TTCGTACGCTGCAGGTCGACGGATCCCCGGGTTAATTAAGGCGCGCCAGATCTGTTTAGCTTGCCTTGTC
CCCGCCGGGTCACCCGGCCAGCGACATGGAGGCCCAGAATACCCTCCTTGACAGTCTTGACGTGCGCAGC
TCAGGGGCATGATGTGACTGTCGCCCGTACATTTAGCCCATACATCCCCATGTATAATCATTTGCATCCA
TACATTTTGATGGCCGCACGGCGCGAAGCAAAAATTACGGCTCCTCGCTGCAGACCTGCGAGCAGGGAAA
CGCTCCCCTCACAGACGCGTTGAATTGTCCCCACGCCGCGCCCCTGTAGAGAAATATAAAAGGTTAGGAT
TTGCCACTGAGGTTCTTCTTTCATATACTTCCTTTTAAAATCTTGCTAGGATACAGTTCTCACATCACAT
CCGAACATAAACAACCATGCCACAATTTGGTATATTATGTAAAACACCACCTAAGGTGCTTGTTCGTCAG
TTTGTGGAAAGGTTTGAAAGACCTTCAGGTGAGAAAATAGCATTATGTGCTGCTGAACTAACCTATTTAT
GTTGGATGATTACACATAACGGAACAGCAATCAAGAGAGCCACATTCATGAGCTATAATACTATCATAAG
CAATTCGCTGAGTTTCGATATTGTCAATAAATCACTCCAGTTTAAATACAAGACGCAAAAAGCAACAATT
CTGGAAGCCTCATTAAAGAAATTGATTCCTGCTTGGGAATTTACAATTATTCCTTACTATGGACAAAAAC
ATCAATCTGATATCACTGATATTGTAAGTAGTTTGCAATTACAGTTCGAATCATCGGAAGAAGCAGATAA
GGGAAATAGCCACAGTAAAAAAATGCTTAAAGCACTTCTAAGTGAGGGTGAAAGCATCTGGGAGATCACT
GAGAAAATACTAAATTCGTTTGAGTATACTTCGAGATTTACAAAAACAAAAACTTTATACCAATTCCTCT
TCCTAGCTACTTTCATCAATTGTGGAAGATTCAGCGATATTAAGAACGTTGATCCGAAATCATTTAAATT
AGTCCAAAATAAGTATCTGGGAGTAATAATCCAGTGTTTAGTGACAGAGACAAAGACAAGCGTTAGTAGG
CACATATACTTCTTTAGCGCAAGGGGTAGGATCGATCCACTTGTATATTTGGATGAATTTTTGAGGAATT
CTGAACCAGTCCTAAAACGAGTAAATAGGACCGGCAATTCTTCAAGCAATAAACAGGAATACCAATTATT
AAAAGATAACTTAGTCAGATCGTACAATAAAGCTTTGAAGAAAAATGCGCCTTATTCAATCTTTGCTATA
AAAAATGGCCCAAAATCTCTCATTGGAAGACATTTGATGACCTCATTTCTTTCAATGAAGGGCCTAACGG
AGTTGACTAATGTTGTGGGAAATTGGAGCGATAAGCGTGCTTCTGCCGTGGCCAGGACAACGTATACTCA
TCAGATAACAGCAATACCTGATCACTACTTCGCACTAGTTTCTCGGTACTATGCATATGATCCAATATCA
AAGGAAATGATAGCATTGAAGGATGAGACTAATCCAATTGAGGAGTGGCAGCATATAGAACAGCTAAAGG
GTAGTGCTGAAGGAAGCATACGATACCCCGCATGGAATGGGATAATATCACAGGAGGTACTAGACTACCT
TTCATCCTACATAAATAGACGCATATAAGTACGCATTTAAGCATAAACACGCACTATGCCGTTCTTCTCA
TGTATATATATATACAGGCAACACGCAGATATAGGTGCGACGTGAACAGTGAGCTGTATGTGCGCAGCTC
GCGTTGCATTTTCGGAAGCGCTCGTTTTCGGAAACGCTTTGAAGTTCCTATTCCGAAGTTCCTATTCTCT
AGTTCTAGAGCGGCCGCCACCGCGGTGGAGCTCCAGCTTTTGTTCCCTTTAGTGAGGGTTAATTGCGCGC
TTGGCGTAATCATGGTCATAGCTGTTTCCTGTGTGAAATTGTTATCCGCTCACAATTCCACACAACATAG
GAGCCGGAAGCATAAAGTGTAAAGCCTGGGGTGCCTAATGAGTGAGGTAACTCACATTAATTGCGTTGCG
CTCACTGCCCGCTTTCCAGTCGGGAAACCTGTCGTGCCAGCTGCATTAATGAATCGGCCAACGCGCGGGG
AGAGGCGGTTTGCGTATTGGGCGCTCTTCCGCTTCCTCGCTCACTGACTCGCTGCGCTCGGTCGTTCGGC
TGCGGCGAGCGGTATCAGCTCACTCAAAGGCGGTAATACGGTTATCCACAGAATCAGGGGATAACGCAGG
AAAGAACATGTGAGCAAAAGGCCAGCAAAAGGCCAGGAACCGTAAAAAGGCCGCGTTGCTGGCGTTTTTC
CATAGGCTCGGCCCCCCTGACGAGCATCACAAAAATCGACGCTCAAGTCAGAGGTGGCGAAACCCGACAG
GACTATAAAGATACCAGGCGTTCCCCCCTGGAAGCTCCCTCGTGCGCTCTCCTGTTCCGACCCTGCCGCT
TACCGGATACCTGTCCGCCTTTCTCCCTTCGGGAAGCGTGGCGCTTTCTCAATGCTCACGCTGTAGGTAT
CTCAGTTCGGTGTAGGTCGTTCGCTCCAAGCTGGGCTGTGTGCACGAACCCCCCGTTCAGCCCGACCGCT
GCGCCTTATCCGGTAACTATCGTCTTGAGTCCAACCCGGTAAGACACGACTTATCGCCACTGGCAGCAGC
CACTGGTAACAGGATTAGCAGAGCGAGGTATGTAGGCGGTGCTACAGAGTTCTTGAAGTGGTGGCCTAAC
TACGGCTACACTAGAAGGACAGTATTTGGTATCTGCGCTCTGCTGAAGCCAGTTACCTTCGGAAAAAGAG
TTGGTAGCTCTTGATCCGGCAAACAAACCACCGCTGGTAGCGGTGGTTTTTTTGTTTGCAAGCAGCAGAT
TACGCGCAGAAAAAAAGGATCTCAAGAAGATCCTTTGATCTTTTCTACGGGGTCTGACGCTCAGTGGAAC
GAAAACTCACGTTAAGGGATTTTGGTCATGAGATTATCAAAAAGGATCTTCACCTAGATCCTTTTAAATT
AAAAATGAAGTTTTAAATCAATCTAAAGTATATATGAGTAAACTTGGTCTGACAGTTACCAATGCTTAAT
CAGTGAGGCACCTATCTCAGCGATCTGTCTATTTCGTTCATCCATAGTTGCCTGACTGCCCGTCGTGTAG
ATAACTACGATACGGGAGGGCTTACCATCTGGCCCCAGTGCTGCAATGATACCGCGAGACCCACGCTCAC
CGGCTCCAGATTTATCAGCAATAAACCAGCCAGCCGGAAGGGCCGAGCGCAGAAGTGGTCCTGCAACTTT
ATCCGCCTCCATCCAGTCTATTAATTGTTGCCGGGAAGCTAGAGTAAGTAGTTCGCCAGTTAATAGTTTG
CGCAACGTTGTTGCCATTGCTACAGGCATCGTGGTGTCACGCTCGTCGTTTGGTATGGCTTCATTCAGCT
CCGGTTCCCAACGATCAAGGCGAGTTACATGATCCCCCATGTTGTGAAAAAAAGCGGTTAGCTCCTTCGG
TCCTCCGATCGTTGTCAGAAGTAAGTTGGCCGCAGTGTTATCACTCATGGTTATGGCAGCACTGCATAAT
TCTCTTACTGTCATGCCATCCGTAAGATGCTTTTCTGTGACTGGTGAGTACTCAACCAAGTCATTCTGAG
AATAGTGTATGCGGCGACCGAGTTGCTCTTGCCCGGCGTCAATACGGGATAATACCGCGCCACATAGCAG
AACTTTAAAAGTGCTCATCATTGGAAAACGTTCTTCGGGGCGAAAACTCTCAAGGATCTTACCGCTGTTG
AGATCCAGTTCGATGTAACCCACTCGTGCACCCAACTGATCTTCAGCATCTTTTACTTTCACCAGCGTTT
CTGGGTGAGCAAAAACAGGAAGGCAAAATGCCGCAAAAAAGGGAATAAGGGCGACACGGAAATGTTGAAT
ACTCATACTCTTCCTTTTTCAATATTATTGAAGCATTTATCAGGGTTATTGTCTCATGAGCGGATACATA
TTTGAATGTATTTAGAAAAATAAACAAATAGGGGTTCCGCG
