>Addgene plasmid #49458 | pMC6-TEFkFLP(LYS2) | addgene partial sequence | sequence record 75172 | M13_pUC_rev
AGCGCGCAATTAACCCTCACTAAAGGGAACAAAAGCTGGAGCTCCACCGCGGTGGCGGCCGCTCTAGAAC
TAGAGAATAGGAACTTCGGAATAGGAACTTCAAAGCGTTTCCGAAAACGAGCGCTTCCGAAAATGCAACG
CGAGCTGCGCACATACAGCTCACTGTTCACGTCGCACCTATATCTGCGTGTTGCCTGTATATATATATAC
ATGAGAAGAACGGCATAGTGCGTGTTTATGCTTAAATGCGTACTTATATGCGTCTATTTATGTAGGATGA
AAGGTAGTCTAGTACCTCCTGTGATATTATCCCATTCCATGCGGGGTATCGTATGCTTCCTTCAGCACTA
CCCTTTAGCTGTTCTATATGCTGCCACTCCTCAATTGGATTAGTCTCATCCTTCAATGCTATCATTTCCT
TTGATATTGGATCATATGCATAGTACCGAGAAACTAGTGCGAAGTAGTGATCAGGTATTGCTGTTATCTG
ATGAGTATACGTTGTCCTGGCCACGGCAGAAGCACGCTTATCGCTCCAATTTCCCACAACATTAGTCAAC
TCCGTTAGGCCCTTCATTGAAAGAAATGAGGTCATCAAATGTCTTCCAATGAGAGATTTTGGGCCATTTT
TTATAGCAAAGATTGAATAAGGCGCATTTTTCTTCAAAGCTTTATTGTACGATCTGACTAAGTTATCTTT
TAATAATTGGTATTCCTGTTTATTGCTTGAAGAATTGCCGGTCCTATTTAC
