>Addgene plasmid #49458 | pMC6-TEFkFLP(LYS2) | addgene partial sequence | sequence record 75173 | pRSII-F1 5'-CGGCATCAGAGCAGATTGTAC-3'
GTATTCATTTTAGACCCATGGTGGAACCCTAGTGTTGAATGGCAAAGTGGTGATAGAGTTCATAGAATTG
GTCAGTATCGACCTGTGAAGATCACAAGGTTTTGCATTGAGGATAGTATAGAAGCAAGAATCATTGAATT
ACAGGAAAAAAAGGCAAATATGATTCATGCTACAATAAACCAAGATGAAGCTGCCATTAGCAGACTAACG
CCAGCTGATTTACAGTTCTTATTCAATAACTAATATTTTATTCTCTTATTATATATTATTCTCGGAGTTT
TTAAGTGACATCACCCGAAAAGAAGCTAAGTCTTTCTCCTAATTCATATTTAATTATTGTACATGGACAT
ATCATACGTAATGCTCAACCTTAAGCTGCTGCGGAGCTTCCACGAGCACCAGCACCTGAAGCAACTAGAC
TTATTTGCGCTTGAGTTAGTTCTATACTTGGCAGTGGAAGTTTGTCATTATGAGTTGGTGGAGGTAAAAA
TCCAACCTTGTTTAAAAATGCAATATATATACCAACCTCTTCTGGAGTAACACCTATTCCATTAGACCAA
TCAACACCTGTCCATGCGGTGTCTTTCTTTAAAGATGCCACGGCGTTCCTATCGTCTAGTTCCGGAGCTT
TGGTACTTTCAGGTAAGTTGTCTAAGACCATGTGTAGCAAAGGATACAACGCATTTTCTTCATTCCTGTC
AATAACAGACGCCTCC
