>Addgene plasmid #49458 | pMC6-TEFkFLP(LYS2) | addgene partial sequence | sequence record 75514 | pGEX3
GGGCCTCGTGATACGCCTATTTTTATAGGTTAATGTCATGATAATAATGGTTTCTTAGACGGATCGCTTG
CCTGTAACTTACACGCGCCTCGTATCTTTTAATGATGGAATAATTTGGGAATTTACTCTGTGTTTATTTA
TTTTTATGTTTTGTATTTGGATTTTAGAAAGTAAATAAAGAAGGTAGAAGAGTTACGGAATGAAGAAAAA
AAAATAAACAAAGGTTTAAAAAATTTCAACAAAAAGCGTACTTTACATATATATTTATTAGACAAGAAAA
GCAGATTAAATAGATATACATTCGATTAACGATAAGTAAAATGTAAAATCACAGGATTTTCGTGTGTGGT
CTTCTACACAGACAAGATGAAACAATTCGGCATTAATACCTGAGAGCAGGAAGAGCAAGATAAAAGGTAG
TATTTGTTGGCGATCCCCCTAGAGTCTTTTACATCTTCGGAAAACAAAAACTATTTTTTCTTTAATTTCT
TTTTTTACTTTCTATTTTTAATTTATATATTTATATTAAAAAATTTAAATTATAATTATTTTTATAGCAC
GTGATGAAAAGGACCCAGGTGGCACTTTTCGGGGAAATGTGCGCGGAACCCCTATTTGTTTATTTTTCTA
AATACATTCNAATATGTATCCGCTCATGAGACAATAACCNCTGATAAATGCTTCNATAATATTGAAAAAG
GAAGAGTATGAGTATTC
